>Addgene plasmid #149411 | pAAV-tMCK-Cyto-TurboID | addgene full sequence | sequence record 299815 | Addgene NGS Result
CCTTAATTAGGCTGCGCGCTCGCTCGCTCACTGAGGCCGCCCGGGCAAAGCCCGGGCGGCCTCAGTGAGC
GAGCGAGCGCGCAGAGAGGGAGTGGCCAACTCCATCACTAGGGGTTCCTTGTAGTTAATGATTAACCCGC
CATGCTACTTATCTACGTAGCCATGCTCTAGGAAGATCGGAATTCGCCCTTAAGCTAGCCACTACGGGTC
TAGGCTGCCCATGTAAGGAGGCAAGGCCTGGGGACACCCGAGATGCCTGGTTATAATTAACCCCAACACC
TGCTGCCCCCCCCCCCCCAACACCTGCTGCCTGAGCCTGAGCGGTTACCCCACCCCGGTGCCTGGGTCTT
AGGCTCTGTACACCATGGAGGAGAAGCTCGCTCTAAAAATAACCCTGTCCCTGGTGGGCCCACTACGGGT
CTAGGCTGCCCATGTAAGGAGGCAAGGCCTGGGGACACCCGAGATGCCTGGTTATAATTAACCCCAACAC
CTGCTGCCCCCCCCCCCCCAACACCTGCTGCCTGAGCCTGAGCGGTTACCCCACCCCGGTGCCTGGGTCT
TAGGCTCTGTACACCATGGAGGAGAAGCTCGCTCTAAAAATAACCCTGTCCCTGGTGGGCCACTACGGGT
CTAGGCTGCCCATGTAAGGAGGCAAGGCCTGGGGACACCCGAGATGCCTGGTTATAATTAACCCCAACAC
CTGCTGCCCCCCCCCCCCCAACACCTGCTGCCTGAGCCTGAGCGGTTACCCCACCCCGGTGCCTGGGTCT
TAGGCTCTGTACACCATGGAGGAGAAGCTCGCTCTAAAAATAACCCTGTCCCTGGTGGGCCCCTCCCTGG
GGACAGCCCCTCCTGGCTAGTCACACCCTGTAGGCTCCTCTATATAACCCAGGGGCACAGGGGCTGCCCC
CGGGTCACGGGGATCCTCTAGACCTCCGAACGGTAAGAGCCTAGCATGTAGAACTGGTTACCCTGCAGAA
GTTGGTCGTGAGGCACTGGGCAGGTAAGTATCAAGGTTACAAGACAGGTTTAAGGAGACCAATAGAAACT
GGGCTTGTCGAGACAGAGAAGACTCTTGCGTTTCTGATAGGCACCTATTGGTCTTACTGACATCCACTTT
GCCTTTCTCTCCACAGGTGTCCAGGCGGCCGCATGGGCAAGCCCATCCCCAACCCCCTGCTGGGCCTGGA
CAGCACCGCTAGCAAAGACAATACTGTGCCTCTGAAGCTGATCGCTCTCCTGGCTAATGGCGAGTTCCAT
AGTGGCGAACAGCTGGGAGAAACCCTGGGCATGTCCAGGGCCGCTATCAACAAGCACATTCAGACTCTGC
GCGACTGGGGCGTGGACGTGTTCACCGTGCCCGGAAAGGGCTACTCTCTGCCCGAGCCTATCCCGCTGCT
GAACGCTAAACAGATTCTGGGACAGCTGGACGGCGGGAGCGTGGCAGTCCTGCCTGTGGTCGACTCCACC
AATCAGTACCTGCTGGATCGAATCGGCGAGCTGAAGAGTGGGGATGCTTGCATTGCAGAATATCAGCAGG
CAGGGAGAGGAAGCAGAGGGAGGAAATGGTTCTCTCCTTTTGGAGCTAACCTGTACCTGAGTATGTTTTG
GCGCCTGAAGCGGGGACCAGCAGCAATCGGCCTGGGCCCGGTCATCGGAATTGTCATGGCAGAAGCGCTG
CGAAAGCTGGGAGCAGACAAGGTGCGAGTCAAATGGCCCAATGACCTGTATCTGCAGGATAGAAAGCTGG
CAGGCATCCTGGTGGAGCTGGCCGGAATAACAGGCGATGCTGCACAGATCGTCATTGGCGCCGGGATTAA
CGTGGCTATGAGGCGCGTGGAGGAAAGCGTGGTCAATCAGGGCTGGATCACACTGCAGGAAGCAGGGATT
AACCTGGACAGGAATACTCTGGCCGCTACGCTGATCCGAGAGCTGCGGGCAGCCCTGGAACTGTTCGAGC
AGGAAGGCCTGGCTCCATATCTGCCACGGTGGGAGAAGCTGGATAACTTCATCAATAGACCCGTGAAGCT
GATCATTGGGGACAAAGAGATTTTCGGGATTAGCCGGGGGATTGATAAACAGGGAGCCCTGCTGCTGGAA
CAGGACGGAGTTATCAAACCCTGGATGGGCGGAGAAATCAGTCTGCGGTCTGCCGAAAAGCTGCAGCTGC
CTCCCCTGGAGCGCCTGACCCTGGACTAAAAGCTTGGATCCAATCAACCTCTGGATTACAAAATTTGTGA
AAGATTGACTGGTATTCTTAACTATGTTGCTCCTTTTACGCTATGTGGATACGCTGCTTTAATGCCTTTG
TATCATGCTATTGCTTCCCGTATGGCTTTCATTTTCTCCTCCTTGTATAAATCCTGGTTGCTGTCTCTTT
ATGAGGAGTTGTGGCCCGTTGTCAGGCAACGTGGCGTGGTGTGCACTGTGTTTGCTGACGCAACCCCCAC
TGGTTGGGGCATTGCCACCACCTGTCAGCTCCTTTCCGGGACTTTCGCTTTCCCCCTCCCTATTGCCACG
GCGGAACTCATCGCCGCCTGCCTTGCCCGCTGCTGGACAGGGGCTCGGCTGTTGGGCACTGACAATTCCG
TGGTGTTGTCGGGGAAATCATCGTCCTTTCCTTGGCTGCTCGCCTGTGTTGCCACCTGGATTCTGCGCGG
GACGTCCTTCTGCTACGTCCCTTCGGCCCTCAATCCAGCGGACCTTCCTTCCCGCGGCCTGCTGCCGGCT
CTGCGGCCTCTTCCGCGTCTTCGAGATCTGCCTCGACTGTGCCTTCTAGTTGCCAGCCATCTGTTGTTTG
CCCCTCCCCCGTGCCTTCCTTGACCCTGGAAGGTGCCACTCCCACTGTCCTTTCCTAATAAAATGAGGAA
ATTGCATCGCATTGTCTGAGTAGGTGTCATTCTATTCTGGGGGGTGGGGTGGGGCAGGACAGCAAGGGGG
AGGATTGGGAAGACAATAGCAGGCATGCTGGGGACTCGAGTTAAGGGCGAATTCCCGATAAGGATCTTCC
TAGAGCATGGCTACGTAGATAAGTAGCATGGCGGGTTAATCATTAACTACAAGGAACCCCTAGTGATGGA
GTTGGCCACTCCCTCTCTGCGCGCTCGCTCGCTCACTGAGGCCGGGCGACCAAAGGTCGCCCGACGCCCG
GGCTTTGCCCGGGCGGCCTCAGTGAGCGAGCGAGCGCGCAGCCTTAATTAACCTAATTCACTGGCCGTCG
TTTTACAACGTCGTGACTGGGAAAACCCTGGCGTTACCCAACTTAATCGCCTTGCAGCACATCCCCCTTT
CGCCAGCTGGCGTAATAGCGAAGAGGCCCGCACCGATCGCCCTTCCCAACAGTTGCGCAGCCTGAATGGC
GAATGGG
[124 nt withheld, positions 3368-3491]
C
[91 nt withheld, positions 3493-3583]
A
[49 nt withheld, positions 3585-3633]
CCTTTGACGTTGGAGTCCACGTTCTTT
[37 nt withheld, positions 3661-3697]
ACCCTATCTCGGTCTATTCTTTTGATTTATAAGGGATTTTGCCGATTTCGGCCTATTGGTTAAAAAATGA
GCTGATTTAACAAAAATTTAACGCGAATTTTAACAAAATATTAACGCTTACAATTTAGGTGGCACTTTTC
GGGGAAATGTGCGCGGAACCCCTATTTGTTTATTTTTCTAAATACATTCAAATATGTATCCGCTCATGAG
ACAATAACCCTGATAAATGCTTCAATAATATTGAAAAAGGAAGAGTATGAGTATTCAACATTTCCGTGTC
GCCCTTATTCCCTTTTTTGCGGCATTTTGCCTTCCTGTTTTTGCTCACCCAGAAACGCTGGTGAAAGTAA
AAGATGCTGAAGATCAGTTGGGTGCACGAGTGGGTTACATCGAACTGGATCTCAACAGCGGTAAGATCCT
TGAGAGTTTTCGCCCCGAAGAACGTTTTCCAATGATGAGCACTTTTAAAGTTCTGCTATGTGGCGCGGTA
TTATCCCGTATTGACGCCGGGCAAGAGCAACTCGGTCGCCGCATACACTATTCTCAGAATGACTTGGTTG
AGTACTCACCAGTCACAGAAAAGCATCTTACGGATGGCATGACAGTAAGAGAATTATGCAGTGCTGCCAT
AACCATGAGTGATAACACTGCGGCCAACTTACTTCTGACAACGATCGGAGGACCGAAGGAGCTAACCGCT
TTTTTGCACAACATGGGGGATCATGTAACTCGCCTTGATCGTTGGGAACCGGAGCTGAATGAAGCCATAC
CAAACGACGAGCGTGACACCACGATGCCTGTAGCAATGGCAACAACGTTGCGCAAACTATTAACTGGCGA
ACTACTTACTCTAGCTTCCCGGCAACAATTAATAGACTGGATGGAGGCGGATAAAGTTGCAGGACCACTT
CTGCGCTCGGCCCTTCCGGCTGGCTGGTTTATTGCTGATAAATCTGGAGCCGGTGAGCGTGGGTCTCGCG
GTATCATTGCAGCACTGGGGCCAGATGGTAAGCCCTCCCGTATCGTAGTTATCTACACGACGGGGAGTCA
GGCAACTATGGATGAACGAAATAGACAGATCGCTGAGATAGGTGCCTCACTGATTAAGCATTGGTAACTG
TCAGACCAAGTTTACTCATATATACTTTAGATTGATTTAAAACTTCATTTTTAATTTAAAAGGATCTAGG
TGAAGATCCTTTTTGATAATCTCATGACCAAAATCCCTTAACGTGAGTTTTCGTTCCACTGAGCGTCAGA
CCCCGTAGAAAAGATCAAAGGATCTTCTTGAGATCCTTTTTTTCTGCGCGTAATCTGCTGCTTGCAAACA
AAAAAACCACCGCTACCAGCGGTGGTTTGTTTGCCGGATCAAGAGCTACCAACTCTTTTTCCGAAGGTAA
CTGGCTTCAGCAGAGCGCAGATACCAAATACTGTTCTTCTAGTGTAGCCGTAGTTAGGCCACCACTTCAA
GAACTCTGTAGCACCGCCTACATACCTCGCTCTGCTAATCCTGTTACCAGTGGCTGCTGCCAGTGGCGAT
AAGTCGTGTCTTACCGGGTTGGACTCAAGACGATAGTTACCGGATAAGGCGCAGCGGTCGGGCTGAACGG
GGGGTTCGTGCACACAGCCCAGCTTGGAGCGAACGACCTACACCGAACTGAGATACCTACAGCGTGAGCT
ATGAGAAAGCGCCACGCTTCCCGAAGGGAGAAAGGCGGACAGGTATCCGGTAAGCGGCAGGGTCGGAACA
GGAGAGCGCACGAGGGAGCTTCCAGGGGGAAACGCCTGGTATCTTTATAGTCCTGTCGGGTTTCGCCACC
TCTGACTTGAGCGTCGATTTTTGTGATGCTCGTCAGGGGGGCGGAGCCTATGGAAAAACGCCAGCAACGC
GGCCTTTTTACGGTTCCTGGCCTTTTGCTGGCCTTTTGCTCACATGTTCTTTCCTGCGTTATCCCCTGAT
TCTGTGGATAACCGTATTACCGCCTTTGAGTGAGCTGATACCGCTCGCCGCAGCCGAACGACCGAGCGCA
GCGAGTCAGTGAGCGAGGAAGCGGAAGAGCGCCCAATACGCAAACCGCCTCTCCCCGCGCGTTGGCCGAT
TCATTAATGCAGCTGGCACGACAGGTTTCCCGACTGGAAAGCGGGCAGTGAGCGCAACGCAATTAATGTG
AGTTAGCTCACTCATTAGGCACCCCAGGCTTTACACTTTATGCTTCCGGCTCGTATGTTGTGTGGAATTG
TGAGCGGATAACAATTTCACACAGGAAACAGCTATGACCATGATTACGCCAGATTTAATTAAGG
Features (pLannotate 1.2.2; 17 found; start..end, strand, type, name):
     12..39      +  repeat_region  AAV2 ITR (fragment): inverted terminal repeat of adeno-associated virus serotype 2 inverted
     57..119     -  repeat_region  AAV2 ITR (fragment): inverted terminal repeat of adeno-associated virus serotype 2 inverted
   1004..1136    +  intron         chimeric intron: chimera between introns from human β-globin and immunoglobulin heavy chain genes
   1204..2160    +  CDS            TurboID: mutant of the E. coli biotin ligase BioID engineered for improved catalytic efficiency (Branon et al., 2018)
   2167..2193    +  CDS            NES: nuclear export signal from the HIV Rev protein (Fischer et al., 1995)
   2212..2753    +  misc_feature   WPRE (fragment): woodchuck hepatitis virus posttranscriptional regulatory element
   2767..2974    +  polyA_signal   bGH poly(A) signal: bovine growth hormone polyadenylation signal
   3062..3192    +  repeat_region  AAV2 ITR (fragment): inverted terminal repeat of adeno-associated virus serotype 2 inverted
   3206..3363    +  CDS            lacZα (fragment): LacZα fragment of β-galactosidase; lacZ fragment
   3368..3796    +  rep_origin     f1 ori (sequence partly withheld): f1 bacteriophage origin of replication; arrow indicates direction of (+) strand synthesis
   3849..3953    +  promoter       AmpR promoter: bla
   3954..4814    +  CDS            AmpR: β-lactamase; bla; confers resistance to ampicillin, carbenicillin, and related antibiotics
   4985..5573    +  rep_origin     ori: high-copy-number ColE1/pMB1/pBR322/pUC origin of replication
   5756..5848    +  CDS            lacI (fragment): lac repressor; lacI; The lac repressor binds to the lac operator to inhibit transcription in E. coli. This inhibition can be relieved by adding lactose or isopropyl-β-D-thiogalactopyranoside (IPTG).
   5861..5882    +  protein_bind   CAP binding site: CAP binding activates transcription in the presence of cAMP. E. coli catabolite activator protein
   5897..5927    +  promoter       lac promoter: promoter for the E. coli lac operon
   5935..5951    +  protein_bind   lac operator: The lac repressor binds to the lac operator to inhibit transcription in E. coli. This inhibition can be relieved by adding lactose or isopropyl-β-D-thiogalactopyranoside (IPTG). lac repressor encoded by lacI
