[The description below was written by a language model from this plasmid's Addgene catalogue record and pLannotate feature annotations shown in this document.]
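Description:
pAAV-tMCK-Cyto-TurboID is an adeno-associated virus transfer plasmid of about 6 kb designed to express a cytosolic version of the proximity-labelling enzyme TurboID specifically in muscle. The expression cassette lies between AAV2 inverted terminal repeats, which are the cis elements needed for replication and packaging of the intervening DNA into recombinant AAV particles when rep/cap and helper functions are supplied separately. The left ITR is annotated only as short fragments, which is common for these repeat-rich, recombination-prone sequences. The plasmid backbone carries a high-copy ColE1/pUC-type origin, an f1 origin, and a β-lactamase gene for ampicillin selection, along with residual lacZα, lacI and lac promoter/operator fragments inherited from the parental cloning vector.

According to the catalogue entry, transcription is driven by the tMCK promoter, a muscle-restricted promoter. It is not annotated in the feature table but presumably occupies the unannotated region upstream of the chimeric β-globin/immunoglobulin intron, which is included to enhance mRNA processing and expression. The roughly 1 kb insert, cloned between NotI and HindIII sites, encodes TurboID, an engineered E. coli biotin ligase with high catalytic efficiency, followed by a C-terminal HIV Rev nuclear export signal that keeps the enzyme in the cytoplasm. An N-terminal V5 epitope tag is recorded for detection, though it is not separately annotated. A WPRE fragment and the bovine growth hormone polyadenylation signal follow the coding sequence to boost transcript stability and ensure proper termination. The construct is suited to AAV-mediated delivery for biotin-based proximity labelling of cytosolic proteins in muscle cells.
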