Addgene plasmid #149411: pAAV-tMCK-Cyto-TurboID
Purpose: Muscle-specific expression of cytosolic TurboID, N-term V5 tag, in AAV expression plasmid. Amp selection
Depositing lab: Jonathan Long. Depositing organization: Stanford University.
Backbone
  Vector backbone: AAV
  Total vector size (bp): 6003
  Vector type: AAV
Growth in bacteria
  Bacterial resistance: Ampicillin, 100 μg/mL
  Growth temperature: 37°C
  Growth strain: NEB Stable
  Copy number: Unknown
Gene/Insert
  Gene/Insert name: Cyto-TurboID
  Insert size (bp): 1047
  Promoter: tMCK
  Tag / fusion protein: V5 (N terminal on insert)
  Cloning method: Restriction Enzyme; 5′ cloning site NotI (not destroyed); 3′ cloning site HindIII (not destroyed)
  Sequencing primers: 5′ aaactgggcttgtcgagaca; 3′ gcagcgtatccacatag
Terms and licenses: Academic/Nonprofit Terms; Industry Terms: Not Available to Industry
How to cite: pAAV-tMCK-Cyto-TurboID was a gift from Jonathan Long (Addgene plasmid # 149411 ; http://n2t.net/addgene:149411 ; RRID:Addgene_149411)
